Addgene plasmid #23715: pDONR223-PCK2
Depositing lab: William Hahn & David Root. Depositing organization: Dana-Farber Cancer Institute. Publication: COT drives resistance to RAF inhibition through MAP kinase pathway reactivation. Johannessen CM, Boehm JS, Kim SY, Thomas SR, Wardwell L, Johnson LA, Emery CM, Stransky N, Cogdill AP, Barretina J, Caponigro G, Hieronymus H, Murray RR, Salehi-Ashtiani K, Hill DE, Vidal M, Zhao JJ, Yang X, Alkan O, Kim S, Harris JL, Wilson CJ, Myer VE, Finan PM, Root DE, Roberts TM, Golub T, Flaherty KT, Dummer R, Weber BL, Sellers WR, Schlegel R, Wargo JA, Hahn WC, Garraway LA. Nature. 2010 Dec 16;468(7326):968-72. doi: 10.1038/nature09627 PubMed 21107320.
Backbone
  Vector backbone: pDONR223
  Backbone manufacturer: Invitrogen
  Backbone size w/o insert (bp): 5005
  Vector type: Gateway Donor vector
Growth in bacteria
  Bacterial resistance: Spectinomycin, 50 μg/mL
  Growth temperature: 37°C
  Growth strain: DH5alpha
  Copy number: High Copy
Gene/Insert
  Gene/Insert name: PCK2 (alt name: phosphoenolpyruvate carboxykinase 2 (mitochondrial))
  Species: H. sapiens (human)
  Insert size (bp): 1923
  Entrez Gene: PCK2 (a.k.a. PEPCK, PEPCK-M, PEPCK2)
  Cloning method: Gateway Cloning
  Sequencing primers: 5′ M13pUC-fwd; 3′ M13rev
Terms and licenses: Academic/Nonprofit Terms; Industry Terms: Not Available to Industry
Depositor comments: The ORF has no Stop codon. This design enables easy recombination into a destination vector to add an epitope tag of choice and Stop codon to the ORF. Do NOT use this plasmid directly for transfections. A set of 4 custom lentiviral vectors is available ( pLX301 (http://www.addgene.org/25895/) , pLX302 (http://www.addgene.org/25896/) , pLX303 (http://www.addgene.org/25897/) , pLX304 (http://www.addgene.org/25890/) ) to be used to express these ORFs in mammalian cells. These plasmids are not included in the kit and must be ordered separately.
How to cite: pDONR223-PCK2 was a gift from William Hahn & David Root (Addgene plasmid # 23715 ; http://n2t.net/addgene:23715 ; RRID:Addgene_23715)
