[The description below was written by a language model from this plasmid's Addgene catalogue record.]
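Description:
pDONR223-PCK2 is a Gateway entry-type clone built on the Invitrogen pDONR223 donor backbone (about 5 kb without insert) and carrying the human PCK2 open reading frame, which encodes the mitochondrial isoform of phosphoenolpyruvate carboxykinase (also known as PEPCK-M or PEPCK2). The insert is recorded as 1,923 bp and was introduced by Gateway recombination, so in the finished plasmid the ORF is expected to sit between the attachment sites that permit its onward transfer into destination vectors. The plasmid is maintained in E. coli as a high-copy replicon under spectinomycin selection. No feature table accompanies the record, so the exact origin of replication, recombination site positions and other backbone elements are not itemised here. M13 forward and reverse priming sites flanking the insert are listed for sequence verification.

The ORF has deliberately been cloned without a stop codon. This "open" configuration lets the coding sequence be recombined in frame into a destination vector that supplies a C-terminal epitope tag of choice together with the terminating codon. Because the donor backbone provides no mammalian promoter or expression elements, the plasmid is a shuttle and storage clone rather than an expression construct, and the depositor notes explicitly state that it should not be transfected directly. A companion set of lentiviral destination vectors (the pLX301 to pLX304 series) is recommended for expressing the ORF in mammalian cells. The clone belongs to a larger human ORF collection, associated with work on resistance to RAF inhibition through MAP kinase pathway reactivation.
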