>Addgene plasmid #23715 | pDONR223-PCK2 | depositor partial sequence | sequence record 11156 | Author sequence
ATGGCCGCATTGTACCGCCCTGGCCTGCGGCTTAACTGGCATGGGCTGAGCCCCTTGGGCTGGCCATCAT
GCCGTAGCATCCAGACCCTGCGAGTGCTTAGTGGAGATCTGGGCCAGCTTCCCACTGGCATTCGAGATTT
TGTAGAGCACAGTGCCCGCCTGTGCCAACCAGAGGGCATCCACATCTGTGATGGAACTGAGGCTGAGAAT
ACTGCCACACTGACCCTGCTGGAGCAGCAGGGCCTCATCCGAAAGCTCCCCAAGTACAATAACTGCTGGC
TGGCCCGCACAGACCCCAAGGATGTGGCACGAGTAGAGAGCAAGACGGTGATTGTAACTCCTTCTCAGCG
GGACACGGTACCACTCCCGCCTGGTGGGGCCCGTGGGCAGCTGGGCAACTGGATGTCCCCAGCTGATTTC
CAGCGAGCTGTGGATGAGAGGTTTCCAGGCTGCATGCAGGGCCGCACCATGTATGTGCTTCCATTCAGCA
TGGGTCCTGTGGGCTCCCCGCTGTCCCGCATCGGGGTGCAGCTCACTGACTCAGCCTATGTGGTGGCAAG
CATGCGTATTATGACCCGACTGGGGACACCTGTGCTTCAGGCCCTGGGAGATGGTGACTTTGTCAAGTGT
CTGCACTCCGTGGGCCAGCCCCTGACAGGACAAGGGGAGCCAGTGAGCCAGTGGCCGTGCAACCCAGAGA
AAACCCTGATTGGCCACGTGCCCGACCAGCGGGAGATCATCTCCTTCGGCAGCGGCTATGGTGGCAACTC
CCTGCTGGGCAAGAAGTGCTTTGCCCTACGCATCGCCTCTCGGCTGGCCCGGGATGAGGGCTGGCTGGCA
GAGCACATGCTGATCCTGGGCATCACCAGCCCTGCAGGGAAGAAGCGCTATGTGGCAGCCGCCTTCCCTA
GTGCCTGTGGCAAGACCAACCTGGCTATGATGCGGCCTGCACTGCCAGGCTGGAAAGTGGAGTGTGTGGG
GGATGATATTGCTTGGATGAGGTTTGACAGTGAAGGTCGACTCCGGGCCATCAACCCTGAGAACGGCTTC
TTTGGGGTTGCCCCTGGTACCTCTGCCACCACCAATCCCAACGCCATGGCTACAATCCAGAGTAACACTA
TTTTTACCAATGTGGCTGAGACCAGTGATGGTGGCGTGTACTGGGAGGGCATTGACCAGCCTCTTCCACC
TGGTGTTACTGTGACCTCCTGGCTGGGCAAACCCTGGAAACCTGGTGACAAGGAGCCCTGTGCACATCCC
AACTCTCGATTTTGTGCCCCGGCTCGCCAGTGCCCCATCATGGACCCAGCCTGGGAGGCCCCAGAGGGTG
TCCCCATTGACGCCATCATCTTTGGTGGCCGCAGACCCAAAGGGGTACCCCTGGTATACGAGGCCTTCAA
CTGGCGTCATGGGGTGTTTGTGGGCAGCGCCATGCGCTCTGAGTCCACTGCTGCAGCAGAACACAAAGGG
AAGATCATCATGCACGACCCATTTGCCATGCGGCCCTTTTTTGGCTACAACTTCGGGCACTACCTGGAAC
ACTGGCTGAGCATGGAAGGGCGCAAGGGGGCCCAGCTGCCCCGTATCTTCCATGTCAACTGGTTCCGGCG
TGACGAGGCAGGGCACTTCCTGTGGCCAGGCTTTGGGGAGAATGCTCGGGTGCTAGACTGGATCTGCCGG
CGGTTAGAGGGGGAGGACAGTGCCCGAGAGACACCCATTGGGCTGGTGCCAAAGGAAGGAGCCTTGGATC
TCAGCGGCCTCAGAGCTATAGACACCACTCAGCTGTTCTCCCTCCCCAAGGACTTCTGGGAACAGGAGGT
TCGTGACATTCGGAGCTACCTGACAGAGCAGGTCAACCAGGATCTGCCCAAAGAGGTGTTGGCTGAGCTT
GAGGCCCTGGAGAGACGTGTGCACAAAATGTGA
