>Addgene plasmid #23715 | pDONR223-PCK2 | addgene partial sequence | sequence record 29493 | 23715 with M13pUC-fwd
CGGGCCCAATAATGATTTTATTTTGACTGATAGTGACCTGTTCGTTGCAACAAATTGATGAGCAATGCTT
TTTTATAATGCCAACTTTGTACAAAAAAGTTGGCATGGCCGCATTGTACCGCCCTGGCCTGCGGCTTAAC
TGGCATGGGCTGAGCCCCTTGGGCTGGCCATCATGCCGTAGCATCCAGACCCTGCGAGTGCTTAGTGGAG
ATCTGGGCCAGCTTCCCACTGGCATTCGAGATTTTGTAGAGCACAGTGCCCGCCTGTGCCAACCAGAGGG
CATCCACATCTGTGATGGAACTGAGGCTGAGAATACTGCCACACTGACCCTGCTGGAGCAGCAGGGCCTC
ATCCGAAAGCTCCCCAAGTACAATAACTGCTGGCTGGCCCGCACAGACCCCAAGGATGTGGCACGAGTAG
AGAGCAAGACGGTGATTGTAACTCCTTCTCAGCGGGACACGGTACCACTCCCGCCTGGTGGGGCCCGTGG
GCAGCTGGGCAACTGGATGTCCCCAGCTGATTTCCAGCGAGCTGTGGATGAGAGGTTTCCAGGCTGCATG
CAGGGCCGCACCATGTATGTGCTTCCATTCAGCATGGGTCCTGTGGGCTCCCCGCTGTCCCGCATCGGG
